>Addgene plasmid #144653 | TFORF3177 | addgene full sequence | sequence record 348928 | Addgene NGS Result
GGCTCCGGTGCCCGTCAGTGGGCAGAGCGCACATCGCCCACAGTCCCCGAGAAGTTGGGGGGAGGGGTCG
GCAATTGAACCGGTGCCTAGAGAAGGTGGCGCGGGGTAAACTGGGAAAGTGATGTCGTGTACTGGCTCCG
CCTTTTTCCCGAGGGTGGGGGAGAACCGTATATAAGTGCAGTAGTCGCCGTGAACGTTCTTTTTCGCAAC
GGGTTTGCCGCCAGAACACAGGTAAGTGCCGTGTGTGGTTCCCGCGGGCCTGGCCTCTTTACGGGTTATG
GCCCTTGCGTGCCTTGAATTACTTCCACCTGGCTGCAGTACGTGATTCTTGATCCCGAGCTTCGGGTTGG
AAGTGGGTGGGAGAGTTCGAGGCCTTGCGCTTAAGGAGCCCCTTCGCCTCGTGCTTGAGTTGAGGCCTGG
CCTGGGCGCTGGGGCCGCCGCGTGCGAATCTGGTGGCACCTTCGCGCCTGTCTCGCTGCTTTCGATAAGT
CTCTAGCCATTTAAAATTTTTGATGACCTGCTGCGACGCTTTTTTTCTGGCAAGATAGTCTTGTAAATGC
GGGCCAAGATCTGCACACTGGTATTTCGGTTTTTGGGGCCGCGGGCGGCGACGGGGCCCGTGCGTCCCAG
CGCACATGTTCGGCGAGGCGGGGCCTGCGAGCGCGGCCACCGAGAATCGGACGGGGGTAGTCTCAAGCTG
GCCGGCCTGCTCTGGTGCCTGGCCTCGCGCCGCCGTGTATCGCCCCGCCCTGGGCGGCAAGGCTGGCCCG
GTCGGCACCAGTTGCGTGAGCGGAAAGATGGCCGCTTCCCGGCCCTGCTGCAGGGAGCTCAAAATGGAGG
ACGCGGCGCTCGGGAGAGCGGGCGGGTGAGTCACCCACACAAAGGAAAAGGGCCTTTCCGTCCTCAGCCG
TCGCTTCATGTGACTCCACGGAGTACCGGGCGCCGTCCAGGCACCTCGATTAGTTCTCGAGCTTTTGGAG
TACGTCGTCTTTAGGTTGGGGGGAGGGGTTTTATGCGATGGAGTTTCCCCACACTGAGTGGGTGGAGACT
GAAGTTAGGCCAGCTTGGCACTTGATGTAATTCTCCTTGGAATTTGCCCTTTTTGAGTTTGGATCTTGGT
TCATTCTCAAGCCTCAGACAGTGGTTCAAAGTTTTTTTCTTCCATTTCAGGTGTCGTGAGGCTAGCATCG
ATTGATCAACAAGTTTGTACAAAAAAGCAGGCACCATGGAGGTGAATGCAGGAGGTGTGATTGCCTATAT
CAGTTCTTCCAGCTCAGCCTCAAGCCCTGCCTCTTGTCACAGTGAGGGTTCTGAGAATAGTTTCCAGTCC
TCCTCCTCTTCTGTTCCATCTTCTCCAAATAGCTCTAATTCTGATACCAATGGTAATCCCAAGAATGGTG
ATCTCGCCAATATTGAAGGCATCTTGAAGAATGATCGAATAGATTGTTCTATGAAAACAAGCAAATCGAG
TGCACCTGGGATGACAAAAAGTCATAGTGGTGTGACAAAATTTAGTGGCATGGTTCTACTGTGTAAAGTC
TGTGGGGATGTGGCGTCAGGATTCCACTATGGAGTTCATGCTTGCGAAGGCTGTAAGGGTTTCTTTCGGA
GAAGTATTCAACAAAACATCCAGTACAAGAAGTGCCTGAAGAATGAAAACTGTTCTATAATGAGAATGAA
TAGGAACAGATGTCAGCAATGTCGCTTCAAAAAGTGTCTGTCTGTTGGAATGTCAAGAGATGCTGTTCGG
TTTGGTCGTATTCCTAAGCGTGAAAAACAGAGGATGCTAATTGAAATGCAAAGTGCAATGAAGACCATGA
TGAACAGCCAGTTCAGTGGTCACTTGCAAAATGACACATTAGTAGAACATCATGAACAGACAGCCTTGCC
AGCCCAGGAACAGCTGCGACCCAAGCCCCAACTGGAGCAAGAAAACATCAAAAGCTCTTCTCCTCCATCT
TCTGATTTTGCAAAGGAAGAAGTGATTGGCATGGTGACCAGAGCTCACAAGGATACCTTTATGTATAATC
AAGAGCAGCAAGAAAACTCAGCTGAGAGCATGCAGCCCCAGAGAGGAGAACGGATTCCCAAGAACATGGA
GCAATATAATTTAAATCATGATCATTGCGGCAATGGGCTTAGCAGCCATTTTCCCTGTAGTGAGAGCCAG
CAGCATCTCAATGGACAGTTCAAAGGGAGGAATATAATGCATTACCCAAATGGTCATGCCATTTGTATTG
CAAATGGACATTGTATGAACTTCTCCAATGCTTATACTCAAAGAGTATGTGATAGAGTTCCGATAGATGG
ATTTTCTCAGAATGAGAACAAGAATAGTTACCTGTGCAACACTGGAGGAAGAATGCATCTGGTTTGTCCA
ATGAGTAAGTCTCCATATGTGGACCCTCATAAATCAGGACATGAAATCTGGGAAGAATTTTCGATGAGCT
TCACTCCAGCAGTGAAAGAAGTGGTGGAATTTGCAAAGCGTATTCCTGGGTTCAGAGATCTCTCTCAGCA
TGACCAGGTCAACCTTTTAAAGGCTGGGACTTTTGAGGTTTTAATGGTACGGTTCGCATCATTATTTGAT
GCAAAGGAACGTACTGTCACCTTTTTAAGTGGAAAGAAATATAGTGTGGATGATTTACACTCAATGGGAG
CAGGGGATCTGCTAAACTCTATGTTTGAATTTAGTGAGAAGCTAAATGCCCTCCAACTTAGTGATGAAGA
GATGAGTTTGTTTACAGCTGTTGTCCTGGTATCTGCAGATCGATCTGGAATAGAAAACGTCAACTCTGTG
GAGGCTTTGCAGGAAACTCTCATTCGTGCACTAAGGACCTTAATAATGAAAAACCATCCAAATGAGGCCT
CTATTTTTACAAAACTGCTTCTAAAGTTGCCAGATCTTCGATCTTTAAACAACATGCACTCTGAGGAGCT
CTTGGCCTTTAAAGTTCACCCTTAAGACCCAGCTTTCTTGTACAAAGTGGTTGATATCGGTAAGCCTATC
CCTAACCCTCTCCTCGGTCTCGATTCTACGTAGTAATGAACTAGTCCGTAACTTGAAAGTATTTCGATTT
CTTGGCTTTATATATCTTGTGGAAAGGACGAGACGTTCAGTGGAATCGCTATCCCACGCGTTAAGTCGAC
AATCAACCTCTGGATTACAAAATTTGTGAAAGATTGACTGGTATTCTTAACTATGTTGCTCCTTTTACGC
TATGTGGATACGCTGCTTTAATGCCTTTGTATCATGCTATTGCTTCCCGTATGGCTTTCATTTTCTCCTC
CTTGTATAAATCCTGGTTGCTGTCTCTTTATGAGGAGTTGTGGCCCGTTGTCAGGCAACGTGGCGTGGTG
TGCACTGTGTTTGCTGACGCAACCCCCACTGGTTGGGGCATTGCCACCACCTGTCAGCTCCTTTCCGGGA
CTTTCGCTTTCCCCCTCCCTATTGCCACGGCGGAACTCATCGCCGCCTGCCTTGCCCGCTGCTGGACAGG
GGCTCGGCTGTTGGGCACTGACAATTCCGTGGTGTTGTCGGGGAAATCATCGTCCTTTCCTTGGCTGCTC
GCCTGTGTTGCCACCTGGATTCTGCGCGGGACGTCCTTCTGCTACGTCCCTTCGGCCCTCAATCCAGCGG
ACCTTCCTTCCCGCGGCCTGCTGCCGGCTCTGCGGCCTCTTCCGCGTCTTCGCCTTCGCCCTCAGACGAG
TCGGATCTCCCTTTGGGCCGCCTCCCCGCGTCGACTTTAAGACCAATGACTTACAAGGCAGCTGTAGATC
TTAGCCACTTTTTAAAAGAAAAGGGGGGACTGGAAGGGCTAATTCACTCCCAACGAAGACAAGATCTGCT
TTTTGCTTGTACTGGGTCTCTCTGGTTAGACCAGATCTGAGCCTGGGAGCTCTCTGGCTAACTAGGGAAC
CCACTGCTTAAGCCTCAATAAAGCTTGCCTTGAGTGCTTCAAGTAGTGTGTGCCCGTCTGTTGTGTGACT
CTGGTAACTAGAGATCCCTCAGACCCTTTTAGTCAGTGTGGAAAATCTCTAGCAGTACGTATAGTAGTTC
ATGTCATCTTATTATTCAGTATTTATAACTTGCAAAGAAATGAATATCAGAGAGTGAGAGGAACTTGTTT
ATTGCAGCTTATAATGGTTACAAATAAAGCAATAGCATCACAAATTTCACAAATAAAGCATTTTTTTCAC
TGCATTCTAGTTGTGGTTTGTCCAAACTCATCAATGTATCTTATCATGTCTGGCTCTAGCTATCCCGCCC
CTAACTCCGCCCATCCCGCCCCTAACTCCGCCCAGTTCCGCCCATTCTCCGCCCCATGGCTGACTAATTT
TTTTTATTTATGCAGAGGCCGAGGCCGCCTCGGCCTCTGAGCTATTCCAGAAGTAGTGAGGAGGCTTTTT
TGGAGGCCTAGGGACGTACCCAATTCGCCCTATAGTGAGTCGTATTACGCGCGCTCACTGGCCGTCGTTT
TACAACGTCGTGACTGGGAAAACCCTGGCGTTACCCAACTTAATCGCCTTGCAGCACATCCCCCTTTCGC
CAGCTGGCGTAATAGCGAAGAGGCCCGCACCGATCGCCCTTCCCAACAGTTGCGCAGCCTGAATGGCGAA
TGGG
[124 nt withheld, positions 4625-4748]
C
[91 nt withheld, positions 4750-4840]
A
[49 nt withheld, positions 4842-4890]
CCTTTGACGTTGGAGTCCACGTTCTTT
[37 nt withheld, positions 4918-4954]
ACCCTATCTCGGTCTATTCTTTTGATTTATAAGGGATTTTGCCGATTTCGGCCTATTGGTTAAAAAATGA
GCTGATTTAACAAAAATTTAACGCGAATTTTAACAAAATATTAACGCTTACAATTTAGGTGGCACTTTTC
GGGGAAATGTGCGCGGAACCCCTATTTGTTTATTTTTCTAAATACATTCAAATATGTATCCGCTCATGAG
ACAATAACCCTGATAAATGCTTCAATAATATTGAAAAAGGAAGAGTATGAGTATTCAACATTTCCGTGTC
GCCCTTATTCCCTTTTTTGCGGCATTTTGCCTTCCTGTTTTTGCTCACCCAGAAACGCTGGTGAAAGTAA
AAGATGCTGAAGATCAGTTGGGTGCACGAGTGGGTTACATCGAACTGGATCTCAACAGCGGTAAGATCCT
TGAGAGTTTTCGCCCCGAAGAACGTTTTCCAATGATGAGCACTTTTAAAGTTCTGCTATGTGGCGCGGTA
TTATCCCGTATTGACGCCGGGCAAGAGCAACTCGGTCGCCGCATACACTATTCTCAGAATGACTTGGTTG
AGTACTCACCAGTCACAGAAAAGCATCTTACGGATGGCATGACAGTAAGAGAATTATGCAGTGCTGCCAT
AACCATGAGTGATAACACTGCGGCCAACTTACTTCTGACAACGATCGGAGGACCGAAGGAGCTAACCGCT
TTTTTGCACAACATGGGGGATCATGTAACTCGCCTTGATCGTTGGGAACCGGAGCTGAATGAAGCCATAC
CAAACGACGAGCGTGACACCACGATGCCTGTAGCAATGGCAACAACGTTGCGCAAACTATTAACTGGCGA
ACTACTTACTCTAGCTTCCCGGCAACAATTAATAGACTGGATGGAGGCGGATAAAGTTGCAGGACCACTT
CTGCGCTCGGCCCTTCCGGCTGGCTGGTTTATTGCTGATAAATCTGGAGCCGGTGAGCGTGGGTCTCGCG
GTATCATTGCAGCACTGGGGCCAGATGGTAAGCCCTCCCGTATCGTAGTTATCTACACGACGGGGAGTCA
GGCAACTATGGATGAACGAAATAGACAGATCGCTGAGATAGGTGCCTCACTGATTAAGCATTGGTAACTG
TCAGACCAAGTTTACTCATATATACTTTAGATTGATTTAAAACTTCATTTTTAATTTAAAAGGATCTAGG
TGAAGATCCTTTTTGATAATCTCATGACCAAAATCCCTTAACGTGAGTTTTCGTTCCACTGAGCGTCAGA
CCCCGTAGAAAAGATCAAAGGATCTTCTTGAGATCCTTTTTTTCTGCGCGTAATCTGCTGCTTGCAAACA
AAAAAACCACCGCTACCAGCGGTGGTTTGTTTGCCGGATCAAGAGCTACCAACTCTTTTTCCGAAGGTAA
CTGGCTTCAGCAGAGCGCAGATACCAAATACTGTTCTTCTAGTGTAGCCGTAGTTAGGCCACCACTTCAA
GAACTCTGTAGCACCGCCTACATACCTCGCTCTGCTAATCCTGTTACCAGTGGCTGCTGCCAGTGGCGAT
AAGTCGTGTCTTACCGGGTTGGACTCAAGACGATAGTTACCGGATAAGGCGCAGCGGTCGGGCTGAACGG
GGGGTTCGTGCACACAGCCCAGCTTGGAGCGAACGACCTACACCGAACTGAGATACCTACAGCGTGAGCT
ATGAGAAAGCGCCACGCTTCCCGAAGGGAGAAAGGCGGACAGGTATCCGGTAAGCGGCAGGGTCGGAACA
GGAGAGCGCACGAGGGAGCTTCCAGGGGGAAACGCCTGGTATCTTTATAGTCCTGTCGGGTTTCGCCACC
TCTGACTTGAGCGTCGATTTTTGTGATGCTCGTCAGGGGGGCGGAGCCTATGGAAAAACGCCAGCAACGC
GGCCTTTTTACGGTTCCTGGCCTTTTGCTGGCCTTTTGCTCACATGTTCTTTCCTGCGTTATCCCCTGAT
TCTGTGGATAACCGTATTACCGCCTTTGAGTGAGCTGATACCGCTCGCCGCAGCCGAACGACCGAGCGCA
GCGAGTCAGTGAGCGAGGAAGCGGAAGAGCGCCCAATACGCAAACCGCCTCTCCCCGCGCGTTGGCCGAT
TCATTAATGCAGCTGGCACGACAGGTTTCCCGACTGGAAAGCGGGCAGTGAGCGCAACGCAATTAATGTG
AGTTAGCTCACTCATTAGGCACCCCAGGCTTTACACTTTATGCTTCCGGCTCGTATGTTGTGTGGAATTG
TGAGCGGATAACAATTTCACACAGGAAACAGCTATGACCATGATTACGCCAAGCGCGCAATTAACCCTCA
CTAAAGGGAACAAAAGCTGGAGCTGCAAGCTTAATGTAGTCTTATGCAATACTCTTGTAGTCTTGCAACA
TGGTAACGATGAGTTAGCAACATGCCTTACAAGGAGAGAAAAAGCACCGTGCATGCCGATTGGTGGAAGT
AAGGTGGTACGATCGTGCCTTATTAGGAAGGCAACAGACGGGTCTGACATGGATTGGACGAACCACTGAA
TTGCCGCATTGCAGAGATATTGTATTTAAGTGCCTAGCTCGATACATAAACGGGTCTCTCTGGTTAGACC
AGATCTGAGCCTGGGAGCTCTCTGGCTAACTAGGGAACCCACTGCTTAAGCCTCAATAAAGCTTGCCTTG
AGTGCTTCAAGTAGTGTGTGCCCGTCTGTTGTGTGACTCTGGTAACTAGAGATCCCTCAGACCCTTTTAG
TCAGTGTGGAAAATCTCTAGCAGTGGCGCCCGAACAGGGACTTGAAAGCGAAAGGGAAACCAGAGGAGCT
CTCTCGACGCAGGACTCGGCTTGCTGAAGCGCGCACGGCAAGAGGCGAGGGGCGGCGACTGGTGAGTACG
CCAAAAATTTTGACTAGCGGAGGCTAGAAGGAGAGAGATGGGTGCGAGAGCGTCAGTATTAAGCGGGGGA
GAATTAGATCGCGATGGGAAAAAATTCGGTTAAGGCCAGGGGGAAAGAAAAAATATAAATTAAAACATAT
AGTATGGGCAAGCAGGGAGCTAGAACGATTCGCAGTTAATCCTGGCCTGTTAGAAACATCAGAAGGCTGT
AGACAAATACTGGGACAGCTACAACCATCCCTTCAGACAGGATCAGAAGAACTTAGATCATTATATAATA
CAGTAGCAACCCTCTATTGTGTGCATCAAAGGATAGAGATAAAAGACACCAAGGAAGCTTTAGACAAGAT
AGAGGAAGAGCAAAACAAAAGTAAGACCACCGCACAGCAAGCGGCCGCTGATCTTCAGACCTGGAGGAGG
AGATATGAGGGACAATTGGAGAAGTGAATTATATAAATATAAAGTAGTAAAAATTGAACCATTAGGAGTA
GCACCCACCAAGGCAAAGAGAAGAGTGGTGCAGAGAGAAAAAAGAGCAGTGGGAATAGGAGCTTTGTTCC
TTGGGTTCTTGGGAGCAGCAGGAAGCACTATGGGCGCAGCGTCAATGACGCTGACGGTACAGGCCAGACA
ATTATTGTCTGGTATAGTGCAGCAGCAGAACAATTTGCTGAGGGCTATTGAGGCGCAACAGCATCTGTTG
CAACTCACAGTCTGGGGCATCAAGCAGCTCCAGGCAAGAATCCTGGCTGTGGAAAGATACCTAAAGGATC
AACAGCTCCTGGGGATTTGGGGTTGCTCTGGAAAACTCATTTGCACCACTGCTGTGCCTTGGAATGCTAG
TTGGAGTAATAAATCTCTGGAACAGATTTGGAATCACACGACCTGGATGGAGTGGGACAGAGAAATTAAC
AATTACACAAGCTTAATACACTCCTTAATTGAAGAATCGCAAAACCAGCAAGAAAAGAATGAACAAGAAT
TATTGGAATTAGATAAATGGGCAAGTTTGTGGAATTGGTTTAACATAACAAATTGGCTGTGGTATATAAA
ATTATTCATAATGATAGTAGGAGGCTTGGTAGGTTTAAGAATAGTTTTTGCTGTACTTTCTATAGTGAAT
AGAGTTAGGCAGGGATATTCACCATTATCGTTTCAGACCCACCTCCCAACCCCGAGGGGACCCATGCATT
GCATCTCAATTAGTCAGCAACCAGGTGTGGAAAGTCCCCAGGCTCCCCAGCAGGCAGAAGTATGCAAAGC
ATGCGTCTCAATTAGTCAGCAACCATAGTCCCGCCCCTAACTCCGCCCATCCCGCCCCTAACTCCGCCCA
GTTCCGCCCATTCTCCGCCCCATGGCTGACTAATTTTTTTTATTTATGCAGAGGCCGAGGCCGCCTCGGC
CTCTGAGCTATTCCAGAAGTAGTGAGGAGGCTTTTTTGGAGGCCTAGGCTTTTGCAAAAAGCTTTCTAGA
GGTACCACCGGAGCTTACCATGACCGAGTACAAGCCCACGGTGCGCCTCGCCACCCGCGACGACGTCCCC
AGGGCCGTACGCACCCTCGCCGCCGCGTTCGCCGACTACCCCGCCACGCGCCACACCGTCGATCCGGACC
GCCACATCGAGCGGGTCACCGAGCTGCAAGAACTCTTCCTCACGCGCGTCGGGCTCGACATCGGCAAGGT
GTGGGTCGCGGACGACGGCGCCGCCGTGGCGGTCTGGACCACGCCGGAGAGCGTCGAAGCGGGGGCGGTG
TTCGCCGAGATCGGCCCGCGCATGGCCGAGTTGAGCGGTTCCCGGCTGGCCGCGCAGCAACAGATGGAAG
GCCTCCTGGCGCCGCACCGGCCCAAGGAGCCCGCGTGGTTCCTGGCCACCGTCGGCGTCTCGCCCGACCA
CCAGGGCAAGGGTCTGGGCAGCGCCGTCGTGCTCCCCGGAGTGGAGGCGGCCGAGCGCGCCGGGGTGCCC
GCCTTCCTGGAGACCTCCGCGCCCCGCAACCTCCCCTTCTACGAGCGGCTCGGCTTCACCGTCACCGCCG
ACGTCGAGGTGCCCGAAGGACCGCGCACCTGGTGCATGACCCGCAAGCCCGGTGCCAGTTAACGAATTCT
AGATCTTGAGACAAATGGCAGTATTCATCCACAATTTTAAAAGAAAAGGGGGGATTGGGGGGTACAGTGC
AGGGGAAAGAATAGTAGACATAATAGCAACAGACATACAAACTAAAGAATTACAAAAACAAATTACAAAA
ATTCAAAATTTTCGGGTTTATTACAGGGACAGCAGAGATCCACTTTGGCGCCGGCTCGAGGCCTGCAGGT
GCAAAGATGGATAAAGTTTTAAACAGAGAGGAATCTTTGCAGCTAATGGACCTTCTAGGTCTTGAAAGGA
GTGGGAATT
Features (pLannotate 1.2.2; 34 found; start..end, strand, type, name):
      1..1179    +  promoter       EF-1α promoter: strong constitutive promoter for human elongation factor EF-1α
   1200..1220    +  protein_bind   attB1: mutant version of attB; core recombination site for the Gateway® BP reaction BP Clonase™
   1226..2962    +  CDS            NR1D2: NR1D2_HUMAN - Experimental evidence at protein level: Swiss-Prot protein existence level 1. Transcriptional repressor which coordinates circadian rhythm and metabolic pathways in a heme-dependent manner. Integral component of the complex transcription machinery that governs circadian rhythmicity and forms a critical negative limb of the circadian clock by directly repressing the expression of core clock components ARNTL/BMAL1 and CLOCK. Also regulates genes involved in metabolic functions, including lipid metabolism and the inflammatory response. Acts as a receptor for heme which stimulates it
   2967..2991    -  protein_bind   attB2: mutant version of attB; recombination site for the Gateway® BP reaction BP Clonase™
   2999..3040    +  CDS            V5 tag: epitope tag from simian virus 5
   3056..3109    +  promoter       U6 promoter (fragment): RNA polymerase III promoter for human U6 snRNA
   3151..3739    +  misc_feature   WPRE: woodchuck hepatitis virus posttranscriptional regulatory element
   3790..3809    +  misc_feature   cPPT/CTS (fragment): central polypurine tract and central termination sequence of HIV-1
   3811..4044    +  LTR            3' LTR (ΔU3): self-inactivating 3' long terminal repeat (LTR) from HIV-1
   4122..4243    +  polyA_signal   SV40 poly(A) signal: SV40 polyadenylation signal
   4283..4418    +  rep_origin     SV40 ori: SV40 origin of replication
   4439..4457    -  promoter       T7 promoter: promoter for bacteriophage T7 RNA polymerase
   4465..4620    +  CDS            lacZα (fragment): LacZα fragment of β-galactosidase; lacZ fragment
   4625..5053    +  rep_origin     f1 ori (sequence partly withheld): f1 bacteriophage origin of replication; arrow indicates direction of (+) strand synthesis
   5106..5210    +  promoter       AmpR promoter: bla
   5211..6071    +  CDS            AmpR: β-lactamase; bla; confers resistance to ampicillin, carbenicillin, and related antibiotics
   6242..6830    +  rep_origin     ori: high-copy-number ColE1/pMB1/pBR322/pUC origin of replication
   7013..7105    +  CDS            lacI (fragment): lac repressor; lacI; The lac repressor binds to the lac operator to inhibit transcription in E. coli. This inhibition can be relieved by adding lactose or isopropyl-β-D-thiogalactopyranoside (IPTG).
   7118..7139    +  protein_bind   CAP binding site: CAP binding activates transcription in the presence of cAMP. E. coli catabolite activator protein
   7154..7184    +  promoter       lac promoter: promoter for the E. coli lac operon
   7192..7208    +  protein_bind   lac operator: The lac repressor binds to the lac operator to inhibit transcription in E. coli. This inhibition can be relieved by adding lactose or isopropyl-β-D-thiogalactopyranoside (IPTG). lac repressor encoded by lacI
   7253..7271    +  promoter       T3 promoter: promoter for bacteriophage T3 RNA polymerase
   7299..7525    +  promoter       RSV promoter: Rous sarcoma virus enhancer/promoter
   7526..7706    +  LTR            5' LTR (truncated): truncated 5' long terminal repeat (LTR) from HIV-1
   7753..7878    +  misc_feature   HIV-1 Ψ: packaging signal of human immunodeficiency virus type 1
   7862..8225    +  CDS            HIV-1 gag (fragment): gag protein from human immunodeficiency virus 1; gag
   8371..8604    +  misc_feature   RRE: The Rev response element (RRE) of HIV-1 allows for Rev-dependent mRNA export from the nucleus to the cytoplasm.
   8981..9007    +  CDS            Rev (fragment): human immunodeficiency virus 1 (HIV-1) Rev protein; rev; enhances nuclear export of unspliced and incompletely spliced viral mRNAs
   9014..9037    +  promoter       SV40 promoter (fragment): SV40 early promoter
   9038..9109    +  promoter       SV40 promoter (fragment): SV40 enhancer and early promoter
   9133..9268    +  rep_origin     SV40 ori: SV40 origin of replication
   9314..9910    +  CDS            PuroR (fragment): puromycin N-acetyltransferase; pac from Streptomyces; confers resistance to puromycin
   9959..10076   +  misc_feature   cPPT/CTS: central polypurine tract and central termination sequence of HIV-1
  10141..10207   +  CDS            small t antigen (fragment): SV40 (simian virus 40) small t antigen
