[The description below was written by a language model from this plasmid's Addgene catalogue record and pLannotate feature annotations shown in this document.]
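Description:
TFORF3177 is a third-generation-style, self-inactivating lentiviral expression plasmid built on the pLX_TRC317 backbone from the Broad Institute Genetic Perturbation Platform, and it belongs to a barcoded library of human transcription factor open reading frames. It is propagated in E. coli through a high-copy ColE1/pUC-type origin with ampicillin selection (AmpR), and it also retains an f1 origin and remnants of lac/T7/T3 cloning-vector sequence. Because lentiviral repeats can recombine, the depositor recommends a recombination-tolerant strain and screening of several colonies.

The viral genome is driven by an RSV promoter fused to a truncated HIV-1 5' LTR, followed by the Ψ packaging signal, a gag fragment, the Rev response element and a cPPT/CTS, and it ends in a ΔU3 3' LTR with a downstream SV40 polyadenylation signal. Within this unit, an SV40 early promoter drives a puromycin N-acetyltransferase cassette for selecting transduced mammalian cells. The EF-1α promoter then drives the human NR1D2 coding sequence (Rev-erbβ, a heme-responsive nuclear receptor that represses core circadian clock and metabolic genes). The ORF was inserted by Gateway cloning and is flanked by attB1 and attB2 sites, with a V5 epitope tag annotated just downstream of attB2; the record does not say whether it is read in frame with NR1D2. A WPRE follows to enhance transcript expression. The record states that each construct carries a unique 24-bp barcode, but the feature table does not annotate it. Its position therefore cannot be given from the table.

The plasmid is intended for packaging lentivirus to overexpress NR1D2, either individually or in pooled transcription factor screens where the barcode identifies the ORF in each cell.
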