Addgene plasmid #144653: TFORF3177
Purpose: Lentiviral vector for overexpressing transcription factor ORFs with unique 24-bp barcodes. Barcodes facilitate identification of transcription factors in pooled screens.
Depositing lab: Feng Zhang. Depositing organization: Broad Institute. Publication: A transcription factor atlas of directed differentiation. Joung J, Ma S, Tay T, Geiger-Schuller KR, Kirchgatterer PC, Verdine VK, Guo B, Arias-Garcia MA, Allen WE, Singh A, Kuksenko O, Abudayyeh OO, Gootenberg JS, Fu Z, Macrae RK, Buenrostro JD, Regev A, Zhang F. Cell. 2023 Jan 5;186(1):209-229.e26. doi: 10.1016/j.cell.2022.11.026. PubMed 36608654.
Backbone
  Vector backbone: pLX_TRC317
  Backbone manufacturer: Broad Institute Genetic Perturbation Platform
  Backbone size w/o insert (bp): 8264
  Vector type: Mammalian Expression, Lentiviral
  Selectable markers: Puromycin
Growth in bacteria
  Bacterial resistance: Ampicillin, 100 μg/mL
  Growth temperature: 37°C
  Growth strain: NEB Stable
  Copy number: High Copy
Gene/Insert
  Gene/Insert name: NR1D2
  Species: H. sapiens (human)
  Insert size (bp): 1949
  Entrez Gene: NR1D2 (a.k.a. BD73, EAR-1R, REVERBB, REVERBbeta, RVR)
  Promoter: EF1a
  Cloning method: Gateway Cloning
  Sequencing primers: 5′ GGGTGGAGACTGAAGTTAGGCCAG; 3′ CACATAGCGTAAAAGGAGCAACATAG
Resource information
  A portion of this plasmid was derived from a plasmid made by: Broad Institute Genetic Perturbation Platform
Terms and licenses: Academic/Nonprofit Terms; Industry Terms: Not Available to Industry
Depositor comments: NM_005126.4 Please test multiple small colonies in case of plasmid recombination. To make this collection available in a timely manner, a portion of this collection was not fully sequenced by Addgene. If an Addgene verified full plasmid sequence is not available, please contact us prior to placing an order to request the full sequence.
How to cite: TFORF3177 was a gift from Feng Zhang (Addgene plasmid # 144653 ; http://n2t.net/addgene:144653 ; RRID:Addgene_144653)
