>Addgene plasmid #144653 | TFORF3177 | depositor partial sequence | sequence record 286074 | Insert
ATCGATTGATCAACAAGTTTGTACAAAAAAGCAGGCACCATGGAGGTGAATGCAGGAGGTGTGATTGCCT
ATATCAGTTCTTCCAGCTCAGCCTCAAGCCCTGCCTCTTGTCACAGTGAGGGTTCTGAGAATAGTTTCCA
GTCCTCCTCCTCTTCTGTTCCATCTTCTCCAAATAGCTCTAATTCTGATACCAATGGTAATCCCAAGAAT
GGTGATCTCGCCAATATTGAAGGCATCTTGAAGAATGATCGAATAGATTGTTCTATGAAAACAAGCAAAT
CGAGTGCACCTGGGATGACAAAAAGTCATAGTGGTGTGACAAAATTTAGTGGCATGGTTCTACTGTGTAA
AGTCTGTGGGGATGTGGCGTCAGGATTCCACTATGGAGTTCATGCTTGCGAAGGCTGTAAGGGTTTCTTT
CGGAGAAGTATTCAACAAAACATCCAGTACAAGAAGTGCCTGAAGAATGAAAACTGTTCTATAATGAGAA
TGAATAGGAACAGATGTCAGCAATGTCGCTTCAAAAAGTGTCTGTCTGTTGGAATGTCAAGAGATGCTGT
TCGGTTTGGTCGTATTCCTAAGCGTGAAAAACAGAGGATGCTAATTGAAATGCAAAGTGCAATGAAGACC
ATGATGAACAGCCAGTTCAGTGGTCACTTGCAAAATGACACATTAGTAGAACATCATGAACAGACAGCCT
TGCCAGCCCAGGAACAGCTGCGACCCAAGCCCCAACTGGAGCAAGAAAACATCAAAAGCTCTTCTCCTCC
ATCTTCTGATTTTGCAAAGGAAGAAGTGATTGGCATGGTGACCAGAGCTCACAAGGATACCTTTATGTAT
AATCAAGAGCAGCAAGAAAACTCAGCTGAGAGCATGCAGCCCCAGAGAGGAGAACGGATTCCCAAGAACA
TGGAGCAATATAATTTAAATCATGATCATTGCGGCAATGGGCTTAGCAGCCATTTTCCCTGTAGTGAGAG
CCAGCAGCATCTCAATGGACAGTTCAAAGGGAGGAATATAATGCATTACCCAAATGGTCATGCCATTTGT
ATTGCAAATGGACATTGTATGAACTTCTCCAATGCTTATACTCAAAGAGTATGTGATAGAGTTCCGATAG
ATGGATTTTCTCAGAATGAGAACAAGAATAGTTACCTGTGCAACACTGGAGGAAGAATGCATCTGGTTTG
TCCAATGAGTAAGTCTCCATATGTGGACCCTCATAAATCAGGACATGAAATCTGGGAAGAATTTTCGATG
AGCTTCACTCCAGCAGTGAAAGAAGTGGTGGAATTTGCAAAGCGTATTCCTGGGTTCAGAGATCTCTCTC
AGCATGACCAGGTCAACCTTTTAAAGGCTGGGACTTTTGAGGTTTTAATGGTACGGTTCGCATCATTATT
TGATGCAAAGGAACGTACTGTCACCTTTTTAAGTGGAAAGAAATATAGTGTGGATGATTTACACTCAATG
GGAGCAGGGGATCTGCTAAACTCTATGTTTGAATTTAGTGAGAAGCTAAATGCCCTCCAACTTAGTGATG
AAGAGATGAGTTTGTTTACAGCTGTTGTCCTGGTATCTGCAGATCGATCTGGAATAGAAAACGTCAACTC
TGTGGAGGCTTTGCAGGAAACTCTCATTCGTGCACTAAGGACCTTAATAATGAAAAACCATCCAAATGAG
GCCTCTATTTTTACAAAACTGCTTCTAAAGTTGCCAGATCTTCGATCTTTAAACAACATGCACTCTGAGG
AGCTCTTGGCCTTTAAAGTTCACCCTTAAGACCCAGCTTTCTTGTACAAAGTGGTTGATATCGGTAAGCC
TATCCCTAACCCTCTCCTCGGTCTCGATTCTACGTAGTAATGAACTAGTCCGTAACTTGAAAGTATTTCG
ATTTCTTGGCTTTATATATCTTGTGGAAAGGACGAGACGTTCAGTGGAATCGCTATCCC
