>Addgene plasmid #144653 | TFORF3177 | depositor partial sequence | sequence record 286075 | Barcode
GACGTTCAGTGGAATCGCTATCCC
